Addgene plasmid #61245: CMV-mito-LAR-GECO1.2
Purpose: Expresses LAR-GECO1.2 in the mitochondria in mammalian cells
Depositing lab: Robert Campbell. Depositing organization: University of Alberta. Publication: Red fluorescent genetically encoded Ca2+ indicators for use in mitochondria and endoplasmic reticulum. Wu J, Prole DL, Shen Y, Lin Z, Gnanasekaran A, Liu Y, Chen L, Zhou H, Chen SR, Usachev YM, Taylor CW, Campbell RE. Biochem J. 2014 Nov 15;464(1):13-22. doi: 10.1042/BJ20140931. PubMed 25164254.
Backbone
  Vector backbone: pcDNA3.1 (-)
  Backbone manufacturer: Invitrogen
  Backbone size w/o insert (bp): 5600
  Total vector size (bp): 6854
  Vector type: Mammalian Expression
  Selectable markers: Neomycin (select with G418)
Growth in bacteria
  Bacterial resistance: Ampicillin, 100 μg/mL
  Growth temperature: 37°C
  Growth strain: DH10B
  Copy number: Unknown
Gene/Insert
  Gene/Insert name: LAR-GECO1.2 (alt name: low affinity red intensiometric genetically encoded Ca2+-indicators for optical version 1.2)
  Species: Synthetic
  Insert size (bp): 1254
  Mutation: Substitutions relative to R-GECO1.2: N45I/A47R/E138V/K324E
  GenBank ID: KP091741
  Promoter: CMV
  Tag / fusion protein: a duplex of the mitochondrial targeting signal of cytochrome c oxidase subunit VIII (N terminal on backbone)
  Cloning method: Restriction Enzyme; 5′ cloning site BamHI (not destroyed); 3′ cloning site HindIII (not destroyed)
  Sequencing primers: 5′ TAATACGACTCACTATAGGG; 3′ TAGAAGGCACAGTCGAGG
Terms and licenses: Academic/Nonprofit Terms; Industry Terms: Not Available to Industry
Depositor comments: The construct is numbered based on GCaMP.
How to cite: CMV-mito-LAR-GECO1.2 was a gift from Robert Campbell (Addgene plasmid # 61245 ; http://n2t.net/addgene:61245 ; RRID:Addgene_61245)
