[The description below was written by a language model from this plasmid's Addgene catalogue record, the feature table of its GenBank file and pLannotate feature annotations shown in this document.]
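Description:
CMV-mito-LAR-GECO1.2 is a mammalian expression plasmid built on the pcDNA3.1(-) backbone that directs a low-affinity red fluorescent calcium indicator to mitochondria. It is propagated in E. coli through a high-copy ColE1/pUC-type origin with ampicillin selection (AmpR under its own bla promoter). It also carries an f1 origin and an SV40 promoter–driven neomycin resistance gene with an SV40 polyadenylation signal, which allows G418 selection of stably transfected mammalian cells. The catalogue lists a total size of about 6.85 kb, while the full sequencing result used for annotation is slightly shorter at 6,821 nt.

The expression cassette uses the CMV immediate-early enhancer and promoter, followed by a T7 promoter, and ends with the bGH polyadenylation signal. The synthetic LAR-GECO1.2 insert (about 1.25 kb) was cloned between BamHI and HindIII sites, both retained. It differs from R-GECO1.2 by the substitutions N45I, A47R, E138V and K324E, numbered according to the GCaMP convention. At its N terminus, on the backbone side, sits a duplicated mitochondrial targeting signal from cytochrome c oxidase subunit VIII; the automated annotation marks only one COX8A fragment. The annotation labels the sensor body as a "HyPerRed" fragment followed by a calmodulin fragment. This probably reflects similarity to a red fluorescent protein domain of the kind used in GECO-type sensors, joined to the calcium-binding module, rather than the presence of a peroxide sensor. The short HIV-1 LTR, ble and lacI fragment calls likewise look like incidental matches to backbone sequence.

The construct is used for intensity-based red fluorescence imaging of calcium in the mitochondria of mammalian cells, where low affinity suits high calcium concentrations. The accompanying GenBank record covers only an 894 bp portion and annotates just a single primer site.
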