Features (pLannotate 1.2.2; 22 found; start..end, strand, type, name):
     74..453     +  enhancer       CMV enhancer: human cytomegalovirus immediate early enhancer
    454..657     +  promoter       CMV promoter: human cytomegalovirus (CMV) immediate early promoter
    653..686     +  LTR            5' LTR (truncated) (fragment): truncated 5' long terminal repeat (LTR) from HIV-1
    702..720     +  promoter       T7 promoter: promoter for bacteriophage T7 RNA polymerase
    767..853     +  CDS            COX8A (fragment): COX8A_HUMAN - Also known as COX8, COX8L. Experimental evidence at protein level: Swiss-Prot protein existence level 1. Component of the cytochrome c oxidase, the last enzyme in the mitochondrial electron transport chain which drives oxidative phosphorylation. The respiratory chain contains 3 multisubunit complexes succinate dehydrogenase (complex II, CII), ubiquinol- cytochrome c oxidoreductase (cytochrome b-c1 complex, complex III, CIII) and cytochrome c oxidase (complex IV, CIV), that cooperate to transfer electrons derived from NADH and succinate to molecular oxygen, creating an electrochem
   1048..1774    +  CDS            HyPerRed (fragment): red fluorescent genetically encoded indicator for H2O2 ()
   1780..2222    +  CDS            calmodulin (fragment): calcium-binding protein
   2257..2481    +  polyA_signal   bGH poly(A) signal: bovine growth hormone polyadenylation signal
   2485..2506    +  promoter       SV40 promoter (fragment): SV40 enhancer and early promoter
   2527..2955    +  rep_origin     f1 ori (sequence partly withheld): f1 bacteriophage origin of replication; arrow indicates direction of (+) strand synthesis
   2969..3298    +  promoter       SV40 promoter: SV40 enhancer and early promoter
   3365..4156    +  CDS            neo: KKA2_KLEPN - Also known as kan, nptII. Experimental evidence at protein level: Swiss-Prot protein existence level 1. Resistance to kanamycin, neomycin, paromomycin, ribostamycin, butirosin and gentamicin B. From Klebsiella pneumoniae.
   4180..4338    +  CDS            ble (fragment): BLE_KLEPN - Experimental evidence at protein level: Swiss-Prot protein existence level 1. Binding protein with a strong affinity to the bleomycin family of antibiotics. Binds to CL990; an antimitotic-antibiotic compound. From Klebsiella pneumoniae.
   4333..4454    +  polyA_signal   SV40 poly(A) signal: SV40 polyadenylation signal
   4527..4543    -  protein_bind   lac operator: The lac repressor binds to the lac operator to inhibit transcription in E. coli. This inhibition can be relieved by adding lactose or isopropyl-β-D-thiogalactopyranoside (IPTG). lac repressor encoded by lacI
   4551..4581    -  promoter       lac promoter: promoter for the E. coli lac operon
   4596..4617    -  protein_bind   CAP binding site: CAP binding activates transcription in the presence of cAMP. E. coli catabolite activator protein
   4630..4722    -  CDS            lacI (fragment): lac repressor; lacI; The lac repressor binds to the lac operator to inhibit transcription in E. coli. This inhibition can be relieved by adding lactose or isopropyl-β-D-thiogalactopyranoside (IPTG).
   4905..5493    -  rep_origin     ori: high-copy-number ColE1/pMB1/pBR322/pUC origin of replication
   5664..6524    -  CDS            AmpR: β-lactamase; bla; confers resistance to ampicillin, carbenicillin, and related antibiotics
   6525..6629    -  promoter       AmpR promoter: bla
   6688..6740    -  misc_feature   bom (fragment): basis of mobility region from pBR322
>Addgene plasmid #61245 | CMV-mito-LAR-GECO1.2 | addgene full sequence | sequence record 238528 | Addgene NGS Result
AATTGCATGAAGAATCTGCTTAGGGTTAGGCGTTTTGCGCTGCTTCGCGATGTACGGGCCAGATATACGC
GTTGACATTGATTATTGACTAGTTATTAATAGTAATCAATTACGGGGTCATTAGTTCATAGCCCATATAT
GGAGTTCCGCGTTACATAACTTACGGTAAATGGCCCGCCTGGCTGACCGCCCAACGACCCCCGCCCATTG
ACGTCAATAATGACGTATGTTCCCATAGTAACGCCAATAGGGACTTTCCATTGACGTCAATGGGTGGAGT
ATTTACGGTAAACTGCCCACTTGGCAGTACATCAAGTGTATCATATGCCAAGTACGCCCCCTATTGACGT
CAATGACGGTAAATGGCCCGCCTGGCATTATGCCCAGTACATGACCTTATGGGACTTTCCTACTTGGCAG
TACATCTACGTATTAGTCATCGCTATTACCATGGTGATGCGGTTTTGGCAGTACATCAATGGGCGTGGAT
AGCGGTTTGACTCACGGGGATTTCCAAGTCTCCACCCCATTGACGTCAATGGGAGTTTGTTTTGGCACCA
AAATCAACGGGACTTTCCAAAATGTCGTAACAACTCCGCCCCATTGACGCAAATGGGCGGTAGGCGTGTA
CGGTGGGAGGTCTATATAAGCAGAGCTCTCTGGCTAACTAGAGAACCCACTGCTTACTGGCTTATCGAAA
TTAATACGACTCACTATAGGGAGACCCAAGCTGGCTAGCGTTTAAACGGGCCCTCTAGACTCGAGCATGT
CTGTTCTGACTCCTCTGCTGCTCCGGGGTCTCACAGGTTCCGCAAGAAGACTCCCCGTGCCTAGGGCCAA
AATTCATTCACTGGGGGACCCCATGAGCGTGCTCACCCCACTCCTGCTGCGGGGGCTGACCGGCAGCGCT
AGGCGGCTGCCAGTCCCCAGGGCCAAGATCCACAGTCTCGGCGATCCCAAGGATCCAACCATGGTCGACT
CTTCACGTCGTAAGTGGATTAAGCGTGGTCACGCAGTCAGAGCTATAGGTCGGCTGAGCTCACCCGTGGT
TTCCGAGCGGATGTACCCCGAGGACGGCGCTCTGAAGAGCGAGATCAAGAAGGGGCTGAGGCTGAAGGAC
GGCGGCCACTACGCCGCCGAGGTCAAGACCACCTACAAGGCCAAGAAGCCCGTGCAGCTGCCCGGCGCCT
ACATAGTCGACATCAAGTTGGACATCGTGTCCCACAACGAGGACTACACCATCGTGGAACAGTGCGAACG
CGCCGTGGGCCGCCACTCCACCGGCGGCATGGACGAGCTGTACAAGGGAGGTACAGGCGGGAGTCTGGTG
AGCAAGGGCGAGGAGGATAACAGGGCCATCGTCAAGGAGTTCATGCGCTTCAAGTTGCACATGGAGGGCT
CCGTGAACGGCCACGAGTTCGAGATCGAGGGCGAGGGCGAGGGCCGCCCCTACGAGGCCTTTCAGACCGC
TAAGCTGAAGGTGACCAAGGGTGGCCCCCTGCCCTTCGCATGGGACATCCTGTCCCCTCAGTTGATGTAC
GGCTCCAAGGCCTACATTAAGCACCCAGCCGACATCCCCGACTACTTCAAGCTGTCCTTCCCCGAGGGCT
TCAGGTGGGAGCGCGTGATGAACTTCGAGGACGGCGGCATTATTCACGTTAGCCAGGACACCTCCCTGCA
GGACGGCGTATTCATCTACAAGGTGAAGCTGCGCGGCACCAACTTCCCCCCCGACGGCCCCGTAATGCAG
AAGAAGACCATGGGCTGGGAGGCTACGCGTGACCAACTGACTGAAGAGCAGATCGCAGAATTTAAAGAGG
CTTTCTCCCTATTTGACGAGGACGGGGATGGGACGATGACAACCAAGGAGCTGGGGACGGTGATGCGGTC
TCTGGGGCAGAACCCCACAGAAGCAGAGCTGCAGGACATGATCAATGAAGTAGATGCCGACGGTGACGGC
ACATTCGACTTCCCTGAGTTCCTGACGATGATGGCAAGAAAAATGAATGACACAGACAGTGAAGAGGAAA
TTAGAGAAGCGTTCCGCGTGTTTGATAAGGACGGCAATGGCTACATCGGCGCAGCAGAGCTTCGCCACGT
GATGACAGACCTTGGAGAGAAGATAACAGATGAGGAGGTTGATGAAATGATCAGGGTAGCAGACATCGAT
GGGGATGGTCAGGTAAACTACGAAGAGTTTGTACAAATGATGACAGCGAAGTAAAAGCTTAAGTTTAAAC
CGCTGATCAGCCTCGACTGTGCCTTCTAGTTGCCAGCCATCTGTTGTTTGCCCCTCCCCCGTGCCTTCCT
TGACCCTGGAAGGTGCCACTCCCACTGTCCTTTCCTAATAAAATGAGGAAATTGCATCGCATTGTCTGAG
TAGGTGTCATTCTATTCTGGGGGGTGGGGTGGGGCAGGACAGCAAGGGGGAGGATTGGGAAGACAATAGC
AGGCATGCTGGGGATGCGGTGGGCTCTATGGCTTCTGAGGCGGAAAGAACCAGCTGGGGCTCTAGGGGGT
ATCCCC
[124 nt withheld, positions 2527-2650]
C
[91 nt withheld, positions 2652-2742]
A
[49 nt withheld, positions 2744-2792]
CCTTTGACGTTGGAGTCCACGTTCTTT
[37 nt withheld, positions 2820-2856]
ACCCTATCTCGGTCTATTCTTTTGATTTATAAGGGATTTTGCCGATTTCGGCCTATTGGTTAAAAAATGA
GCTGATTTAACAAAAATTTAACGCGAATTAATTCTGTGGAATGTGTGTCAGTTAGGGTGTGGAAAGTCCC
CAGGCTCCCCAGCAGGCAGAAGTATGCAAAGCATGCATCTCAATTAGTCAGCAACCAGGTGTGGAAAGTC
CCCAGGCTCCCCAGCAGGCAGAAGTATGCAAAGCATGCATCTCAATTAGTCAGCAACCATAGTCCCGCCC
CTAACTCCGCCCATCCCGCCCCTAACTCCGCCCAGTTCCGCCCATTCTCCGCCCCATGGCTGACTAATTT
TTTTTATTTATGCAGAGGCCGAGGCCGCCTCTGCCTCTGAGCTATTCCAGAAGTAGTGAGGAGGCTTTTT
TGGAGGCCTAGGCTTTTGCAAAAAGCTCCCGGGAGCTTGTATATCCATTTTCGGATCTGATCAAGAGACA
GGATGAGGATCGTTTCGCATGATTGAACAAGATGGATTGCACGCAGGTTCTCCGGCCGCTTGGGTGGAGA
GGCTATTCGGCTATGACTGGGCACAACAGACAATCGGCTGCTCTGATGCCGCCGTGTTCCGGCTGTCAGC
GCAGGGGCGCCCGGTTCTTTTTGTCAAGACCGACCTGTCCGGTGCCCTGAATGAACTGCAGGACGAGGCA
GCGCGGCTATCGTGGCTGGCCACGACGGGCGTTCCTTGCGCAGCTGTGCTCGACGTTGTCACTGAAGCGG
GAAGGGACTGGCTGCTATTGGGCGAAGTGCCGGGGCAGGATCTCCTGTCATCTCACCTTGCTCCTGCCGA
GAAAGTATCCATCATGGCTGATGCAATGCGGCGGCTGCATACGCTTGATCCGGCTACCTGCCCATTCGAC
CACCAAGCGAAACATCGCATCGAGCGAGCACGTACTCGGATGGAAGCCGGTCTTGTCGATCAGGATGATC
TGGACGAAGAGCATCAGGGGCTCGCGCCAGCCGAACTGTTCGCCAGGCTCAAGGCGCGCATGCCCGACGG
CGAGGATCTCGTCGTGACCCATGGCGATGCCTGCTTGCCGAATATCATGGTGGAAAATGGCCGCTTTTCT
GGATTCATCGACTGTGGCCGGCTGGGTGTGGCGGACCGCTATCAGGACATAGCGTTGGCTACCCGTGATA
TTGCTGAAGAGCTTGGCGGCGAATGGGCTGACCGCTTCCTCGTGCTTTACGGTATCGCCGCTCCCGATTC
GCAGCGCATCGCCTTCTATCGCCTTCTTGACGAGTTCTTCTGAGCGGGACTCTGGGGTTCGAAATGACCG
ACCAAGCGACGCCCAACCTGCCATCACGAGATTTCGATTCCACCGCCGCCTTCTATGAAAGGTTGGGCTT
CGGAATCGTTTTCCGGGACGCCGGCTGGATGATCCTCCAGCGCGGGGATCTCATGCTGGAGTTCTTCGCC
CACCCCAACTTGTTTATTGCAGCTTATAATGGTTACAAATAAAGCAATAGCATCACAAATTTCACAAATA
AAGCATTTTTTTCACTGCATTCTAGTTGTGGTTTGTCCAAACTCATCAATGTATCTTATCATGTCTGTAT
ACCGTCGACCTCTAGCTAGAGCTTGGCGTAATCATGGTCATAGCTGTTTCCTGTGTGAAATTGTTATCCG
CTCACAATTCCACACAACATACGAGCCGGAAGCATAAAGTGTAAAGCCTGGGGTGCCTAATGAGTGAGCT
AACTCACATTAATTGCGTTGCGCTCACTGCCCGCTTTCCAGTCGGGAAACCTGTCGTGCCAGCTGCATTA
ATGAATCGGCCAACGCGCGGGGAGAGGCGGTTTGCGTATTGGGCGCTCTTCCGCTTCCTCGCTCACTGAC
TCGCTGCGCTCGGTCGTTCGGCTGCGGCGAGCGGTATCAGCTCACTCAAAGGCGGTAATACGGTTATCCA
CAGAATCAGGGGATAACGCAGGAAAGAACATGTGAGCAAAAGGCCAGCAAAAGGCCAGGAACCGTAAAAA
GGCCGCGTTGCTGGCGTTTTTCCATAGGCTCCGCCCCCCTGACGAGCATCACAAAAATCGACGCTCAAGT
CAGAGGTGGCGAAACCCGACAGGACTATAAAGATACCAGGCGTTTCCCCCTGGAAGCTCCCTCGTGCGCT
CTCCTGTTCCGACCCTGCCGCTTACCGGATACCTGTCCGCCTTTCTCCCTTCGGGAAGCGTGGCGCTTTC
TCATAGCTCACGCTGTAGGTATCTCAGTTCGGTGTAGGTCGTTCGCTCCAAGCTGGGCTGTGTGCACGAA
CCCCCCGTTCAGCCCGACCGCTGCGCCTTATCCGGTAACTATCGTCTTGAGTCCAACCCGGTAAGACACG
ACTTATCGCCACTGGCAGCAGCCACTGGTAACAGGATTAGCAGAGCGAGGTATGTAGGCGGTGCTACAGA
GTTCTTGAAGTGGTGGCCTAACTACGGCTACACTAGAAGAACAGTATTTGGTATCTGCGCTCTGCTGAAG
CCAGTTACCTTCGGAAAAAGAGTTGGTAGCTCTTGATCCGGCAAACAAACCACCGCTGGTAGCGGTGGTT
TTTTTGTTTGCAAGCAGCAGATTACGCGCAGAAAAAAAGGATCTCAAGAAGATCCTTTGATCTTTTCTAC
GGGGTCTGACGCTCAGTGGAACGAAAACTCACGTTAAGGGATTTTGGTCATGAGATTATCAAAAAGGATC
TTCACCTAGATCCTTTTAAATTAAAAATGAAGTTTTAAATCAATCTAAAGTATATATGAGTAAACTTGGT
CTGACAGTTACCAATGCTTAATCAGTGAGGCACCTATCTCAGCGATCTGTCTATTTCGTTCATCCATAGT
TGCCTGACTCCCCGTCGTGTAGATAACTACGATACGGGAGGGCTTACCATCTGGCCCCAGTGCTGCAATG
ATACCGCGAGACCCACGCTCACCGGCTCCAGATTTATCAGCAATAAACCAGCCAGCCGGAAGGGCCGAGC
GCAGAAGTGGTCCTGCAACTTTATCCGCCTCCATCCAGTCTATTAATTGTTGCCGGGAAGCTAGAGTAAG
TAGTTCGCCAGTTAATAGTTTGCGCAACGTTGTTGCCATTGCTACAGGCATCGTGGTGTCACGCTCGTCG
TTTGGTATGGCTTCATTCAGCTCCGGTTCCCAACGATCAAGGCGAGTTACATGATCCCCCATGTTGTGCA
AAAAAGCGGTTAGCTCCTTCGGTCCTCCGATCGTTGTCAGAAGTAAGTTGGCCGCAGTGTTATCACTCAT
GGTTATGGCAGCACTGCATAATTCTCTTACTGTCATGCCATCCGTAAGATGCTTTTCTGTGACTGGTGAG
TACTCAACCAAGTCATTCTGAGAATAGTGTATGCGGCGACCGAGTTGCTCTTGCCCGGCGTCAATACGGG
ATAATACCGCGCCACATAGCAGAACTTTAAAAGTGCTCATCATTGGAAAACGTTCTTCGGGGCGAAAACT
CTCAAGGATCTTACCGCTGTTGAGATCCAGTTCGATGTAACCCACTCGTGCACCCAACTGATCTTCAGCA
TCTTTTACTTTCACCAGCGTTTCTGGGTGAGCAAAAACAGGAAGGCAAAATGCCGCAAAAAAGGGAATAA
GGGCGACACGGAAATGTTGAATACTCATACTCTTCCTTTTTCAATATTATTGAAGCATTTATCAGGGTTA
TTGTCTCATGAGCGGATACATATTTGAATGTATTTAGAAAAATAAACAAATAGGGGTTCCGCGCACATTT
CCCCGAAAAGTGCCACCTGACGTCGACGGATCGGGAGATCTCCCGATCCCCTATGGTGCACTCTCAGTAC
AATCTGCTCTGATGCCGCATAGTTAAGCCAGTATCTGCTCCCTGCTTGTGTGTTGGAGGTCGCTGAGTAG
TGCGCGAGCAAAATTTAAGCTACAACAAGGCAAGGCTTGACCGAC
