LOCUS       Exported 894 bp ds-DNA linear SYN 20-MAY-2021
DEFINITION  Expresses LAR-GECO1.2 in the mitochondria in mammalian cells.
ACCESSION   .
VERSION     .
KEYWORDS    CMV-mito-LAR-GECO1.2
SOURCE      synthetic DNA construct
  ORGANISM  synthetic DNA construct
REFERENCE   1 (bases 1 to 894)
  AUTHORS   Wu J, Prole DL, Shen Y, Lin Z, Gnanasekaran A, Liu Y, Chen L, Zhou
            H, Chen SR, Usachev YM, Taylor CW, Campbell RE
  TITLE     Red fluorescent genetically encoded Ca2+ indicators for use in
            mitochondria and endoplasmic reticulum.
  JOURNAL   Biochem J. 2014 Nov 15;464(1):13-22. doi: 10.1042/BJ20140931.
  PUBMED    25164254
REFERENCE   2 (bases 1 to 894)
  AUTHORS   .
  TITLE     Direct Submission
  JOURNAL   Exported May 20, 2021 from SnapGene Server 1.1.58
            http://www.snapgene.com
FEATURES             Location/Qualifiers
     source          1..894
                     /organism="synthetic DNA construct"
                     /mol_type="other DNA"
     primer_bind     complement(457..476)
                     /label=mCherry-F
                     /note="mCherry, forward primer"
ORIGIN
        1 tcatcatttg tacaaactct tcgtagttta cctgaccatc cccatcgatg tctgctaccc
       61 tgatcatttc atcaacctcc tcatctgtta tcttctctcc aaggtctgtc atcacgtggc
      121 gaagctctgc tgcgccgatg tagccattgc cgtccttatc aaacacgcgg aacgcttctc
      181 taatttcctc ttcactgtct gtgtcattca tttttcttgc catcatcgtc aggaactcag
      241 ggaagtcgaa tgtgccgtca ccgtcggcat ctacttcatt gatcatgtcc tgcagctctg
      301 cttctgtggg gttctgcccc agagaccgca tcaccgtccc cagctccttg gttgtcatcg
      361 tcccatcccc gtcctcgtca aatagggaga aagcctcttt aaattctgcg atctgctctt
      421 cagtcagttg gtcacgcgta gcctcccagc ccatggtctt cttctgcatt acggggccgt
      481 cgggggggaa gttggtgccg cgcagcttca ccttgtagat gaatacgccg tcctgcaggg
      541 aggtgtcctg gctaacgtga ataatgccgc cgtcctcgaa gttcatcacg cgctcccacc
      601 tgaagccctc ggggaaggac agcttgaagt agtcggggat gtcggctggg tgcttaatgt
      661 aggccttgga gccgtacatc aactgagggg acaggatgtc ccatgcgaag ggcagggggc
      721 cacccttggt caccttcagc ttagcggtct gaaaggcctc gtaggggcgg ccctcgccct
      781 cgccctcgat ctcgaactcg tggccgttca cggagccctc catgtgcaac ttgaagcgca
      841 tgaactcctt gacgatggcc ctgttatcct cctcgccctt gctcaccaga ctcc
//
