>Addgene plasmid #61245 | CMV-mito-LAR-GECO1.2 | addgene partial sequence | sequence record 101734 | CMV-F 5'-CGCAAATGGGCGGTAGGCGTG-3'
ACTAGAGAACCCACTGCTTACTGGCTTATCGAAATTAATACGACTCACTATAGGGAGACCCAAGCTGGCT
AGCGTTTAAACGGGCCCTCTAGACTCGAGCATGTCTGTTCTGACTCCTCTGCTGCTCCGGGGTCTCACAG
GTTCCGCAAGAAGACTCCCCGTGCCTAGGGCCAAAATTCATTCACTGGGGGACCCCATGAGCGTGCTCAC
CCCACTCCTGCTGCGGGGGCTGACCGGCAGCGCTAGGCGGCTGCCAGTCCCCAGGGCCAAGATCCACAGT
CTCGGCGATCCCAAGGATCCAACCATGGTCGACTCTTCACGTCGTAAGTGGATTAAGCGTGGTCACGCAG
TCAGAGCTATAGGTCGGCTGAGCTCACCCGTGGTTTCCGAGCGGATGTACCCCGAGGACGGCGCTCTGAA
GAGCGAGATCAAGAAGGGGCTGAGGCTGAAGGACGGCGGCCACTACGCCGCCGAGGTCAAGACCACCTAC
AAGGCCAAGAAGCCCGTGCAGCTGCCCGGCGCCTACATAGTCGACATCAAGTTGGACATCGTGTCCCACA
ACGAGGACTACACCATCGTGGAACAGTGCGAACGCGCCGTGGGCCGCCACTCCACCGGCGGCATGGACGA
GCTGTACAAGGGAGGTACAGGCGGGAGTCTGGTGAGCAAGGGCGAGGAGGATAACAGGGCCATCGTCAAG
GAGTTCATGCGCTTCAAGTTGCACATGGAGGGCTCCGTGAACGGCCACGAGTTCGAGATCGAGGGCGAGG
GCGAGGGCCGCCCCTACGAGGCCTTTCAGACCGCTAAGCTGAAGGTGACCAA
