>Addgene plasmid #61245 | CMV-mito-LAR-GECO1.2 | depositor partial sequence | sequence record 107940 | CMV-mito-LAR-GECO1.2 sequence 1458 bps
ATGTCTGTTCTGACTCCTCTGCTGCTCCGGGGTCTCACAGGTTCCGCAAGAAGACTCCCCGTGCCTAGGG
CCAAAATTCATTCACTGGGGGACCCCATGAGCGTGCTCACCCCACTCCTGCTGCGGGGGCTGACCGGCAG
CGCTAGGCGGCTGCCAGTCCCCAGGGCCAAGATCCACAGTCTCGGCGATCCCAAGGATCCAACCATGGTC
GACTCTTCACGTCGTAAGTGGATTAAGCGTGGTCACGCAGTCAGAGCTATAGGTCGGCTGAGCTCACCCG
TGGTTTCCGAGCGGATGTACCCCGAGGACGGCGCTCTGAAGAGCGAGATCAAGAAGGGGCTGAGGCTGAA
GGACGGCGGCCACTACGCCGCCGAGGTCAAGACCACCTACAAGGCCAAGAAGCCCGTGCAGCTGCCCGGC
GCCTACATAGTCGACATCAAGTTGGACATCGTGTCCCACAACGAGGACTACACCATCGTGGAACAGTGCG
AACGCGCCGTGGGCCGCCACTCCACCGGCGGCATGGACGAGCTGTACAAGGGAGGTACAGGCGGGAGTCT
GGTGAGCAAGGGCGAGGAGGATAACAGGGCCATCGTCAAGGAGTTCATGCGCTTCAAGTTGCACATGGAG
GGCTCCGTGAACGGCCACGAGTTCGAGATCGAGGGCGAGGGCGAGGGCCGCCCCTACGAGGCCTTTCAGA
CCGCTAAGCTGAAGGTGACCAAGGGTGGCCCCCTGCCCTTCGCATGGGACATCCTGTCCCCTCAGTTGAT
GTACGGCTCCAAGGCCTACATTAAGCACCCAGCCGACATCCCCGACTACTTCAAGCTGTCCTTCCCCGAG
GGCTTCAGGTGGGAGCGCGTGATGAACTTCGAGGACGGCGGCATTATTCACGTTAGCCAGGACACCTCCC
TGCAGGACGGCGTATTCATCTACAAGGTGAAGCTGCGCGGCACCAACTTCCCCCCCGACGGCCCCGTAAT
GCAGAAGAAGACCATGGGCTGGGAGGCTACGCGTGACCAACTGACTGAAGAGCAGATCGCAGAATTTAAA
GAGGCTTTCTCCCTATTTGACGAGGACGGGGATGGGACGATGACAACCAAGGAGCTGGGGACGGTGATGC
GGTCTCTGGGGCAGAACCCCACAGAAGCAGAGCTGCAGGACATGATCAATGAAGTAGATGCCGACGGTGA
CGGCACATTCGACTTCCCTGAGTTCCTGACGATGATGGCAAGAAAAATGAATGACACAGACAGTGAAGAG
GAAATTAGAGAAGCGTTCCGCGTGTTTGATAAGGACGGCAATGGCTACATCGGCGCAGCAGAGCTTCGCC
ACGTGATGACAGACCTTGGAGAGAAGATAACAGATGAGGAGGTTGATGAAATGATCAGGGTAGCAGACAT
CGATGGGGATGGTCAGGTAAACTACGAAGAGTTTGTACAAATGATGACAGCGAAGTAA
